>Addgene plasmid #123976 | MTK0_046 | addgene full sequence | sequence record 251798 | Addgene NGS Result
ACTGGTGTCGTCCCTATTCTGGTGGAACTGGATGGTGATGTCAACGGTCATAAGTTTTCCGTGCGTGGCG
AGGGTGAAGGTGACGCAACTAATGGTAAACTGACGCTGAAGTTCATCTGTACTACTGGTAAACTGCCGGT
TCCTTGGCCGACTCTGGTAACGACGCTGACTTATGGTGTTCAGTGCTTTGCTCGTTATCCGGACCATATG
AAGCAGCATGACTTCTTCAAGTCCGCCATGCCGGAAGGCTATGTGCAGGAACGCACGATTTCCTTTAAGG
ATGACGGCACGTACAAAACGCGTGCGGAAGTGAAATTTGAAGGCGATACCCTGGTAAACCGCATTGAGCT
GAAAGGCATTGACTTTAAAGAGGACGGCAATATCCTGGGCCATAAGCTGGAATACAATTTTAACAGCCAC
AATGTTTACATCACCGCCGATAAACAAAAAAATGGCATTAAAGCGAATTTTAAAATTCGCCACAACGTGG
AGGATGGCAGCGTGCAGCTGGCTGATCACTACCAGCAAAACACTCCAATCGGTGATGGTCCTGTTCTGCT
GCCAGACAATCACTATCTGAGCACGCAAAGCGTTCTGTCTAAAGATCCGAACGAGAAACGCGATCATATG
GTTCTGCTGGAGTTCGTAACCGCAGCGGGCATCACGCATGGTATGGATGAACTGTACAAATGACCAGGCA
TCAAATAAAACGAAAGGCTCAGTCGAAAGACTGGGCCTTTCGTTTTATCTGTTGTTTGTCGGTGAACGCT
CTCTACTAGAGTCACACTGGCTCACCTTCGGGTGGGCCTTTCTGCGTTTATAGCTGGAAATCTGCTCGTC
AGTGGTGCTCACACTGACGAATCATGTACAGATCATACCGATGACTGCCTGGCGACTCACAACTAAGCAA
GACAGCCGGAACCAGCGCCGGCGAACACCACTGCATATATGGCATATCACAACAGTCCACGTCTCAAGCA
GTTACAGAGATGTTACGAACCCTGAACAGGTTGACTATTAATTGTGTCTGCTTGATGTGGACACCAGGTG
GCGCTGGACATCAGATTTGGAGAGGCAGTTGTCTAGGGAACCGGGCTCTGTGCCAGCGCAGGAGGCAGGC
TGGCTCTCCTATTCCAGGGATGCTCATCCAGGAAGGAAAGGTTGCATGCTGGACACACTAACCTTACAGC
GGTGGGCTCTATGGGGTACCTACGTAGGTACATAACTTACGGTAAATGGCCCGCCTGGCTGACCGCCCAA
CGACCCCCGCCCATTGACGTCAATAATGACGTATGTTCCCATAGTAACGCCAATAGGGACTTTCCATTGA
CGTCAATGGGTGGAGTATTTACGGTAAACTGCCCACTTGGCAGTACATCAAGTGTATCATATGCCAAGTA
CGCCCCCTATTGACGTCAATGACGGTAAATGGCCCGCCTGGCATTATGCCCAGTACATGACCTTATGGGA
CTTTCCTACTTGGCAGTACATCTACGTATTAGTCATCGCTATTACCATGGTGATGCGGTTTTGGCAGTAC
ATCAATGGGCGTGGATAGCGGTTTGACTCACGGGGATTTCCAAGTCTCCACCCCATTGACGTCAATGGGA
GTTTGTTTTGGCACCAAAATCAACGGGACTTTCCAAAATGTCGTAACAACTCCGCCCCATTGACGCAAAT
GGGCGGTAGGCGTGTACGGTGGGAGGTCTATATAAGCAGAGCTCGTTTAGTGAACCGTCAGATAGCCACC
ATGGGTAAAAAGCCTGAACTCACCGCGACGTCTGTCGAGAAGTTTCTGATCGAAAAGTTCGACAGCGTGT
CCGACCTGATGCAGCTCTCGGAGGGCGAAGAATCTCGTGCTTTCAGCTTCGATGTAGGAGGGCGTGGATA
TGTCCTGCGGGTAAATAGCTGCGCCGATGGTTTCTACAAAGATCGTTATGTTTATCGGCACTTTGCATCG
GCCGCGCTCCCGATTCCGGAAGTGCTTGACATTGGGGAATTTAGCGAGAGCCTGACCTATTGCATCTCCC
GCCGTGCACAGGGTGTCACGTTGCAAGACCTGCCTGAAACCGAACTGCCCGCTGTTCTGCAACCGGTCGC
GGAGGCCATGGATGCGATCGCTGCGGCCGATCTTAGCCAGACGAGCGGGTTCGGCCCATTCGGACCGCAA
GGAATCGGTCAATACACTACATGGCGTGATTTCATATGCGCGATTGCTGATCCCCATGTGTATCACTGGC
AAACTGTGATGGACGACACCGTCAGTGCGTCCGTCGCGCAGGCTCTCGATGAGCTGATGCTTTGGGCCGA
GGACTGCCCCGAAGTCCGGCACCTCGTGCACGCGGATTTCGGCTCCAACAATGTCCTGACGGACAATGGC
CGCATAACAGCGGTCATTGACTGGAGCGAGGCGATGTTCGGGGATTCCCAATACGAGGTCGCCAACATCT
TCTTCTGGAGGCCGTGGTTGGCTTGTATGGAGCAGCAGACGCGCTACTTCGAGCGGAGGCATCCGGAGCT
TGCAGGATCGCCGCGGCTCCGGGCGTATATGCTCCGCATTGGTCTTGACCAACTCTATCAGAGCTTGGTT
GACGGCAATTTCGATGATGCAGCTTGGGCGCAGGGTCGATGCGACGCAATCGTCCGATCCGGAGCCGGGA
CTGTCGGGCGTACACAAATCGCCCGCAGAAGCGCGGCCGTCTGGACCGATGGCTGTGTAGAAGTACTCGC
CGATAGTGGAAACCGACGCCCCAGCACTCGTCCGAGGGCAAAGGAATAACTCGAGCGACGCCTCGACTGT
GCCTTCTAGTTGCCAGCCATCTGTTGTTTGCCCCTCCCCCGTGCCTTCCTTGACCCTGGAAGGTGCCACT
CCCACTGTCCTTTCCTAATAAAATGAGGAAATTGCATCGCATTGTCTGAGTAGGTGTCATTCTATTCTGG
GGGGTGGGGTGGGGCAGGACAGCAAGGGGGAGGATTGGGAAGACAATAGCAGGCATGCTGGGGATGCGGT
GGGCTCTATGAGTGTTTATACAGTTGCCTTACAAAGACAGTATTAGAATAAAAAAAGCCTCAGGCACTTC
TATTATAATAATGAATGTCTCATGAGATGGGATGATGTGCAGGTTACAACATTCTGATAGTAATTTCTAA
TGCATTACAGTAGAGCATGGACTCTTGAGAATCAGATGAAATTTTCTTCCATCTAGATTACATTTTCTCA
CTGTCCCAATGTGCTTGATATGAACTGACACCACCATAAATACTTTTATCTGAATGGCAGCACTGTCATA
GTTAGACAGAGAAATATATAGCGTTGAGTGAAAAATAATTTTAGATACTTTCCAAGTGCTTTTTGCTGTT
GTAACAGTAATTCCTGCAAAGTACATACTAAACCATGTAAAATTACAATCCTGACTATTGAGTTAGTGAA
TTATGTATACTTTGAGGAAAGCGGAAAATGTGTATTCAGATAGTATGTAAGATAGCTGCGCTTTCTGGAG
GCTTATAGATCTACATATTGCCTATGTAATCACTCGAGGAAGGAAACCAAGTGCTCTTGCCCTTCTAATG
AATTTTGAATGCATCAGTAATCACTGTATTATGTATCTCCAATTAACTAGAGAAACAGGCTCACAATATT
CTAAATTTGTACACTAAGGAAGTACATAACACTGTGTTGTTAATTGAGAAAATACTCATTCCAACAAGGT
TAACAACCCTAAAGGAGTTAAAATTTATCAAGTGCTTGAACAATGCATAGCACTTATTAAGTGCTAAACA
ATTTGTTGACAATTAAATATTCACTGTTTGAATTTTGTAAATTGCATTTTCTTCATAAAACACTGCATAA
ATTTGTCTCATATTTTAAATTATGACTTTCCTTTTTTTCTTCAATGAGTCTAAATAACATTGGTGGTGTT
AGATATGATTGAACTCTATTATTGATTGAATTCACTAAGCAAATTATCCAGCTTTTTCCGAGCGGCCGCG
TGTTACAACCAATTAACCAATTCTGATTAGAAAAACTCATCGAGCATCAAATGAAACTGCAATTTATTCA
TATCAGGATTATCAATACCATATTTTTGAAAAAGCCGTTTCTGTAATGAAGGAGAAAACTCACCGAGGCA
GTTCCATAGGATGGCAAGATCCTGGTATCGGTCTGCGATTCCGACTCGTCCAACATCAATACAACCTATT
AATTTCCCCTCGTCAAAAATAAGGTTATCAAGTGAGAAATCACCATGAGTGACGACTGAATCCGGTGAGA
ATGGCAAAAGCTTATGCATTTCTTTCCAGACTTGTTCAACAGGCCAGCCATTACGCTCGTCATCAAAATC
ACTCGCATCAACCAAACCGTTATTCATTCGTGATTGCGCCTGAGCGAGGCGAAATACGCGATCGCTGTTA
AAAGGACAATTACAAACAGGAATCGAATGCAACCGGCGCAGGAACACTGCCAGCGCATCAACAATATTTT
CACCTGAATCAGGATATTCTTCTAATACCTGGAATGCTGTTTTCCCGGGGATCGCAGTGGTGAGTAACCA
TGCATCATCAGGAGTACGGATAAAATGCTTGATGGTCGGAAGAGGCATAAATTCCGTCAGCCAGTTTAGT
CTGACCATCTCATCTGTAACATCATTGGCAACGCTACCTTTGCCATGTTTCAGAAACAACTCTGGCGCAT
CGGGCTTCCCATACAATCGATAGATTGTCGCACCTGATTGCCCGACATTATCGCGAGCCCATTTATACCC
ATATAAATCAGCATCCATGTTGGAATTTAATCGCGGCCTGGAGCAAGACGTTTCCCGTTGAATATGGCTC
ATAACACCCCTTGTATTACTGTTTATGTAAGCAGACAGTTTTATTGTTCATGATGATATATTTTTATCTT
GTGCAATGTAACATCAGAGATTTTGAGACACAACGTGGCTTTGTTGAATAAATCGAACTTTTGCTGAGTT
GAAGGATCAGTCATGACCAAAATCCCTTAACGTGAGTTTTCGTTCCACTGAGCGTCAGACCCCGTAGAAA
AGATCAAAGGATCTTCTTGAGATCCTTTTTTTCTGCGCGTAATCTGCTGCTTGCAAACAAAAAAACCACC
GCTACCAGCGGTGGTTTGTTTGCCGGATCAAGAGCTACCAACTCTTTTTCCGAAGGTAACTGGCTTCAGC
AGAGCGCAGATACCAAATACTGTTCTTCTAGTGTAGCCGTAGTTAGGCCACCACTTCAAGAACTCTGTAG
CACCGCCTACATACCTCGCTCTGCTAATCCTGTTACCAGTGGCTGCTGCCAGTGGCGATAAGTCGTGTCT
TACCGGGTTGGACTCAAGACGATAGTTACCGGATAAGGCGCAGCGGTCGGGCTGAACGGGGGGTTCGTGC
ACACAGCCCAGCTTGGAGCGAACGACCTACACCGAACTGAGATACCTACAGCGTGAGCTATGAGAAAGCG
CCACGCTTCCCGAAGGGAGAAAGGCGGACAGGTATCCGGTAAGCGGCAGGGTCGGAACAGGAGAGCGCAC
GAGGGAGCTTCCAGGGGGAAACGCCTGGTATCTTTATAGTCCTGTCGGGTTTCGCCACCTCTGACTTGAG
CGTCGATTTTTGTGATGCTCGTCAGGGGGGCGGAGCCTATGGAAAAACGCCAGCAACGCGGCCTTTTTAC
GGTTCCTGGCCTTTTGCTGGCCTTTTGCTCACATGTTCTTTCCTGCGTTATCCCCTGATTCTGTGGATAA
CCGTGCGGCCGCCAATTAGAAATGTATGAATTAAATTGGATTAATCACAATATATACTATATAAAAAAGT
ATGCAGTACATAAATACACAGATACAAAATATAGGCATCATTTTTGAAGTTATGTTATAATATATTGAGG
CTATTTTATTAGAAAACGAACTTTATGCTAACTGTATAAAGGAAAAAAGAATAATTGCAGAAGAAATAAT
TTATAATTTGCTTTTCCTTGGTTTTATTTAAAAATTAAATTAATTAAATTATAAGTATATTGTTTCCATA
TAATTTATAATAAATAAGGCATATAGGCCAGGCACGGTGGCTCATGCCTGTAATCCCAGCACTTTGGGAG
GCAGAGGTGGGTGAACGCCTGAGGTCAGGCGTTCAAGACCAGCCTGGCCAACATGGTGAAACCTCGTCTG
TACAAAAAATACAAAAATCAGCTGGGCATGGTGTCAGATGCCTGTAATCCCAGGTACTTGGGAGGCTGAG
GCAGGAGAATCTCTTGAACCCAGGAGGCAGAGGTTGCAGTGAGCCGAGATCATGCCATTGCACTCCTGCC
TGGGGGACAAGAGCGAGACTTCGTCTAAAAAACAAAACAAAACAAAACAAAAACAAAAAAAAACACAAAG
AAACAAAAAACCATTTAAAGCAACAAATTACTCATTTCTTAGCTATATTCTGTTTAATTAAAAAATAGGG
TATCCTCTATGTAAAGAAAAATATAATGTTATTGAGCCATTTTCTTCAGAAGAACAAGCTACTCTACCTA
TGTAGAGTGATAATGTATCCTCAGGATTGAAGATCAAAAGAGGTAATATATACAAACATTCTTTGAAAGG
TGCCTTATAAAACAAAAAATTGTTTTATCATAAAAATTTAAGGTAGTGCAGAGAGCTAACATGAAAAATG
TAAACATTGGCAATAAGAACAAAGATATACTATGTTTGAAAAATGGTTGAAGTCCCTTTCCCCTGAATTC
GCATCTAGACTGATGAGACGTGGTAGAGCCACAAACAGCCGGTACAAGCAACGATCTCCAGGACCATCTG
AATCATGCGCGGATGACACGAACTCACGACGGCGATCACAGACATTAACCCACAGTACAGACACTGCGAC
AACGTGGCAATTCGTCGCAATACAACGGAAAGTGAAACGTGATTTCATGCGTCATTTTGAACATTTTGTA
AATCTTATTTAATAATGTGTGCGGCAATTCACATTTAATTTATGAATGTTTTCTTAACATCGCGGCAACT
CAAGAAACGGCAGGTTCGGATCTTAGCTACTAGAGAAAGAGGAGAAATACTAGATGCGTAAAGGCGAAGA
GCTGTTC
Features (pLannotate 1.2.2; 12 found; start..end, strand, type, name):
    702..773     +  terminator     rrnB T1 terminator: transcription terminator T1 from the E. coli rrnB gene
    789..816     +  terminator     T7Te terminator: phage T7 early transcription terminator
   1219..1519    +  enhancer       CMV enhancer: human cytomegalovirus immediate early enhancer
   1520..1723    +  promoter       CMV promoter: human cytomegalovirus (CMV) immediate early promoter
   1757..2778    +  CDS            HygR (fragment): aminoglycoside phosphotransferase from E. coli; aph(4)-Ia; confers resistance to hygromycin
   2797..3004    +  polyA_signal   bGH poly(A) signal: bovine growth hormone polyadenylation signal
   4017..4832    -  CDS            KanR: aminoglycoside phosphotransferase; aph(3')-Ia; confers resistance to kanamycin in bacteria or G418 (Geneticin®) in eukaryotes
   5057..5645    +  rep_origin     ori: high-copy-number ColE1/pMB1/pBR322/pUC origin of replication
   6045..6101    +  CDS            OR1F12 (fragment): OR1FC_HUMAN - Also known as OR1F12P. Protein inferred from homology: Swiss-Prot protein existence level 3. Odorant receptor. From Homo sapiens (Human).
   6110..6310    -  CDS            C9orf85 (fragment): CI085_HUMAN - Experimental evidence at protein level: Swiss-Prot protein existence level 1. From Homo sapiens (Human).
   6329..6351    +  misc_feature   pause site (fragment): RNA polymerase II transcriptional pause signal from the human α2 globin gene
   7054..690     +  CDS            superfolder GFP (across the origin): GFP variant that folds robustly even when fused to poorly folded proteins (Pédelacq et al., 2006)
