[The description below was written by a language model from this plasmid's Addgene catalogue record and pLannotate feature annotations shown in this document.]
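Description:
MTK0_046 is a destination vector from the Mammalian Toolkit (MTK), a modular hierarchical cloning system for building genetic circuits in mammalian cells. It is catalogued as a type 0 part on a self-made backbone and classed as a mammalian expression vector. In bacteria it is maintained through a high-copy ColE1/pUC-type origin and selected with kanamycin via an aph(3')-Ia KanR gene. The sequenced record is about 7.1 kb.

The plasmid is designed for Cas9-assisted, homology-directed integration at a human genomic site the record names Thal5.10-2 (hg18 coordinates). The homology arms are not annotated as such. However, the unannotated stretches and the short fragments matched to human sequences (OR1F12, C9orf85 and an α2-globin pause site) may lie within those genomic arms. This is an inference, and the fragment matches are probably incidental similarity rather than functional coding elements.

The cloning site is occupied by a superfolder GFP dropout cassette, followed by the bacterial rrnB T1 and T7Te terminators. In dropout designs of this kind, successful assembly of transcription units replaces the GFP, so correct colonies can be recognised by their loss of green fluorescence. The promoter driving GFP and the restriction sites used for assembly are not stated in the record.

Next to the dropout sits a mammalian selection cassette made up of the CMV enhancer and promoter, a hygromycin phosphotransferase coding sequence (annotated as a near-full-length fragment) and a bGH polyadenylation signal. This cassette allows hygromycin selection of cells that have stably taken up the assembled construct. The intended use is to receive assembled MTK transcription units and deliver them, with the hygromycin marker, into the defined human locus.
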