Addgene plasmid #123976: MTK0_046
Purpose: Encodes the Cas9 Thal5.10-2_hg18 homology destination with Hygromycin resistance cassette GFP dropout destination vector as a type 0 part to be used in the MTK systemh
Depositing lab: Hana El-Samad. Depositing organization: University of California, San Francisco (UCSF). Publication: A Toolkit for Rapid Modular Construction of Biological Circuits in Mammalian Cells. Fonseca JP, Bonny AR, Kumar GR, Ng AH, Town J, Wu QC, Aslankoohi E, Chen SY, Dods G, Harrigan P, Osimiri LC, Kistler AL, El-Samad H. ACS Synth Biol. 2019 Nov 15;8(11):2593-2606. doi: 10.1021/acssynbio.9b00322. Epub 2019 Nov 5. PubMed 31686495.
Backbone
  Vector backbone: self-made
  Vector type: Mammalian Expression
Growth in bacteria
  Bacterial resistance: Kanamycin, 50 μg/mL
  Growth temperature: 37°C
  Growth strain: DH5alpha
  Copy number: Unknown
Gene/Insert
  Gene/Insert name: hThal5.10-2_hg18 CAS9 Destination - HygroR
  Species: Synthetic
  Cloning method: Restriction Enzyme; 5′ cloning site unknown (unknown if destroyed); 3′ cloning site unknown (unknown if destroyed)
Terms and licenses: Academic/Nonprofit Terms; Industry Terms: Not Available to Industry
Depositor comments: Please visit https://www.biorxiv.org/content/10.1101/506188v2 for BioRxiv preprint
How to cite: MTK0_046 was a gift from Hana El-Samad (Addgene plasmid # 123976 ; http://n2t.net/addgene:123976 ; RRID:Addgene_123976)
